Addgene plasmid #144419: TFORF2943
Purpose: Lentiviral vector for overexpressing transcription factor ORFs with unique 24-bp barcodes. Barcodes facilitate identification of transcription factors in pooled screens.
Depositing lab: Feng Zhang. Depositing organization: Broad Institute. Publication: A transcription factor atlas of directed differentiation. Joung J, Ma S, Tay T, Geiger-Schuller KR, Kirchgatterer PC, Verdine VK, Guo B, Arias-Garcia MA, Allen WE, Singh A, Kuksenko O, Abudayyeh OO, Gootenberg JS, Fu Z, Macrae RK, Buenrostro JD, Regev A, Zhang F. Cell. 2023 Jan 5;186(1):209-229.e26. doi: 10.1016/j.cell.2022.11.026. PubMed 36608654.
Backbone
  Vector backbone: pLX_TRC317
  Backbone manufacturer: Broad Institute Genetic Perturbation Platform
  Backbone size w/o insert (bp): 8264
  Vector type: Mammalian Expression, Lentiviral
  Selectable markers: Puromycin
Growth in bacteria
  Bacterial resistance: Ampicillin, 100 μg/mL
  Growth temperature: 37°C
  Growth strain: NEB Stable
  Copy number: High Copy
Gene/Insert
  Gene/Insert name: ESRRG
  Species: H. sapiens (human)
  Insert size (bp): 1520
  Entrez Gene: ESRRG (a.k.a. ERR-gamma, ERR3, ERRg, ERRgamma, NR3B3)
  Promoter: EF1a
  Cloning method: Gateway Cloning
  Sequencing primers: 5′ GGGTGGAGACTGAAGTTAGGCCAG; 3′ CACATAGCGTAAAAGGAGCAACATAG
Resource information
  A portion of this plasmid was derived from a plasmid made by: Broad Institute Genetic Perturbation Platform
Terms and licenses: Academic/Nonprofit Terms; Industry Terms: Not Available to Industry
Depositor comments: NM_001243509.1 Please test multiple small colonies in case of plasmid recombination. To make this collection available in a timely manner, a portion of this collection was not fully sequenced by Addgene. If an Addgene verified full plasmid sequence is not available, please contact us prior to placing an order to request the full sequence.
How to cite: TFORF2943 was a gift from Feng Zhang (Addgene plasmid # 144419 ; http://n2t.net/addgene:144419 ; RRID:Addgene_144419)
