[The description below was written by a language model from this plasmid's Addgene catalogue record and pLannotate feature annotations shown in this document.]
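Description:
TFORF2943 is a lentiviral mammalian expression plasmid built on the pLX_TRC317 backbone and carrying the human transcription factor ESRRG (estrogen-related receptor gamma, an orphan nuclear receptor also called ERR3 or NR3B3). It belongs to a barcoded transcription factor ORF collection in which each clone has a unique 24-bp barcode, so that the overexpressed factor can be identified in pooled screens. The feature table does not annotate the barcode as a separate feature. In bacteria the plasmid is maintained by a high-copy ColE1/pUC-type origin with ampicillin resistance (AmpR), and an f1 origin is also present. The depositor warns that recombination can occur during propagation, which is a common issue with LTR-containing vectors.

The viral portion has a third-generation layout. An RSV promoter drives a truncated HIV-1 5' LTR, followed by the Ψ packaging signal, a gag fragment, the RRE for Rev-dependent RNA export, a cPPT/CTS element, WPRE to enhance transcript expression, and a self-inactivating ΔU3 3' LTR with a downstream SV40 poly(A) signal. Two cassettes sit between the LTRs. In the first, an SV40 early promoter drives puromycin N-acetyltransferase for selecting transduced cells. In the second, the strong constitutive EF-1α promoter drives the ESRRG ORF. The ORF was inserted by Gateway cloning and is flanked by attB1 and attB2 sites, with a V5 epitope tag annotated just downstream of attB2. The record does not say explicitly whether the tag is translated in frame with the ORF. The remaining short annotated fragments (U6, lacZα, lacI, T7/T3 promoters) appear to be backbone remnants. The construct is used to make lentivirus for stable ESRRG overexpression, for example in directed-differentiation screens.
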