Features (pLannotate 1.2.2; 34 found; start..end, strand, type, name):
      5..231     +  promoter       RSV promoter: Rous sarcoma virus enhancer/promoter
    232..412     +  LTR            5' LTR (truncated): truncated 5' long terminal repeat (LTR) from HIV-1
    459..584     +  misc_feature   HIV-1 Ψ: packaging signal of human immunodeficiency virus type 1
    568..931     +  CDS            HIV-1 gag (fragment): gag protein from human immunodeficiency virus 1; gag
   1077..1310    +  misc_feature   RRE: The Rev response element (RRE) of HIV-1 allows for Rev-dependent mRNA export from the nucleus to the cytoplasm.
   1687..1713    +  CDS            Rev (fragment): human immunodeficiency virus 1 (HIV-1) Rev protein; rev; enhances nuclear export of unspliced and incompletely spliced viral mRNAs
   1720..1743    +  promoter       SV40 promoter (fragment): SV40 early promoter
   1744..1815    +  promoter       SV40 promoter (fragment): SV40 enhancer and early promoter
   1839..1974    +  rep_origin     SV40 ori: SV40 origin of replication
   2020..2616    +  CDS            PuroR (fragment): puromycin N-acetyltransferase; pac from Streptomyces; confers resistance to puromycin
   2665..2782    +  misc_feature   cPPT/CTS: central polypurine tract and central termination sequence of HIV-1
   2847..2913    +  CDS            small t antigen (fragment): SV40 (simian virus 40) small t antigen
   2920..4098    +  promoter       EF-1α promoter: strong constitutive promoter for human elongation factor EF-1α
   4118..4142    +  protein_bind   attB1: mutant version of attB; recombination site for the Gateway® BP reaction BP Clonase™
   4148..5452    +  CDS            ESRRG (fragment): ERR3_HUMAN - Also known as ERR3, ERRG2, KIAA0832, NR3B3. Experimental evidence at protein level: Swiss-Prot protein existence level 1. Orphan receptor that acts as transcription activator in the absence of bound ligand. Binds specifically to an estrogen response element and activates reporter genes controlled by estrogen response elements (By similarity). Induces the expression of PERM1 in the skeletal muscle. From Homo sapiens (Human).
   5457..5481    -  protein_bind   attB2: mutant version of attB; recombination site for the Gateway® BP reaction BP Clonase™
   5489..5530    +  CDS            V5 tag: epitope tag from simian virus 5
   5546..5599    +  promoter       U6 promoter (fragment): RNA polymerase III promoter for human U6 snRNA
   5641..6229    +  misc_feature   WPRE: woodchuck hepatitis virus posttranscriptional regulatory element
   6280..6299    +  misc_feature   cPPT/CTS (fragment): central polypurine tract and central termination sequence of HIV-1
   6301..6534    +  LTR            3' LTR (ΔU3): self-inactivating 3' long terminal repeat (LTR) from HIV-1
   6612..6733    +  polyA_signal   SV40 poly(A) signal: SV40 polyadenylation signal
   6773..6908    +  rep_origin     SV40 ori: SV40 origin of replication
   6929..6947    -  promoter       T7 promoter: promoter for bacteriophage T7 RNA polymerase
   6955..7110    +  CDS            lacZα (fragment): LacZα fragment of β-galactosidase; lacZ fragment
   7115..7543    +  rep_origin     f1 ori (sequence partly withheld): f1 bacteriophage origin of replication; arrow indicates direction of (+) strand synthesis
   7596..7700    +  promoter       AmpR promoter: bla
   7701..8561    +  CDS            AmpR: β-lactamase; bla; confers resistance to ampicillin, carbenicillin, and related antibiotics
   8732..9320    +  rep_origin     ori: high-copy-number ColE1/pMB1/pBR322/pUC origin of replication
   9503..9595    +  CDS            lacI (fragment): lac repressor; lacI; The lac repressor binds to the lac operator to inhibit transcription in E. coli. This inhibition can be relieved by adding lactose or isopropyl-β-D-thiogalactopyranoside (IPTG).
   9608..9629    +  protein_bind   CAP binding site: CAP binding activates transcription in the presence of cAMP. E. coli catabolite activator protein
   9644..9674    +  promoter       lac promoter: promoter for the E. coli lac operon
   9682..9698    +  protein_bind   lac operator: The lac repressor binds to the lac operator to inhibit transcription in E. coli. This inhibition can be relieved by adding lactose or isopropyl-β-D-thiogalactopyranoside (IPTG). lac repressor encoded by lacI
   9743..9761    +  promoter       T3 promoter: promoter for bacteriophage T3 RNA polymerase
>Addgene plasmid #144419 | TFORF2943 | addgene full sequence | sequence record 407316 | Addgene NGS Result
TTAATGTAGTCTTATGCAATACTCTTGTAGTCTTGCAACATGGTAACGATGAGTTAGCAACATGCCTTAC
AAGGAGAGAAAAAGCACCGTGCATGCCGATTGGTGGAAGTAAGGTGGTACGATCGTGCCTTATTAGGAAG
GCAACAGACGGGTCTGACATGGATTGGACGAACCACTGAATTGCCGCATTGCAGAGATATTGTATTTAAG
TGCCTAGCTCGATACATAAACGGGTCTCTCTGGTTAGACCAGATCTGAGCCTGGGAGCTCTCTGGCTAAC
TAGGGAACCCACTGCTTAAGCCTCAATAAAGCTTGCCTTGAGTGCTTCAAGTAGTGTGTGCCCGTCTGTT
GTGTGACTCTGGTAACTAGAGATCCCTCAGACCCTTTTAGTCAGTGTGGAAAATCTCTAGCAGTGGCGCC
CGAACAGGGACTTGAAAGCGAAAGGGAAACCAGAGGAGCTCTCTCGACGCAGGACTCGGCTTGCTGAAGC
GCGCACGGCAAGAGGCGAGGGGCGGCGACTGGTGAGTACGCCAAAAATTTTGACTAGCGGAGGCTAGAAG
GAGAGAGATGGGTGCGAGAGCGTCAGTATTAAGCGGGGGAGAATTAGATCGCGATGGGAAAAAATTCGGT
TAAGGCCAGGGGGAAAGAAAAAATATAAATTAAAACATATAGTATGGGCAAGCAGGGAGCTAGAACGATT
CGCAGTTAATCCTGGCCTGTTAGAAACATCAGAAGGCTGTAGACAAATACTGGGACAGCTACAACCATCC
CTTCAGACAGGATCAGAAGAACTTAGATCATTATATAATACAGTAGCAACCCTCTATTGTGTGCATCAAA
GGATAGAGATAAAAGACACCAAGGAAGCTTTAGACAAGATAGAGGAAGAGCAAAACAAAAGTAAGACCAC
CGCACAGCAAGCGGCCGCTGATCTTCAGACCTGGAGGAGGAGATATGAGGGACAATTGGAGAAGTGAATT
ATATAAATATAAAGTAGTAAAAATTGAACCATTAGGAGTAGCACCCACCAAGGCAAAGAGAAGAGTGGTG
CAGAGAGAAAAAAGAGCAGTGGGAATAGGAGCTTTGTTCCTTGGGTTCTTGGGAGCAGCAGGAAGCACTA
TGGGCGCAGCGTCAATGACGCTGACGGTACAGGCCAGACAATTATTGTCTGGTATAGTGCAGCAGCAGAA
CAATTTGCTGAGGGCTATTGAGGCGCAACAGCATCTGTTGCAACTCACAGTCTGGGGCATCAAGCAGCTC
CAGGCAAGAATCCTGGCTGTGGAAAGATACCTAAAGGATCAACAGCTCCTGGGGATTTGGGGTTGCTCTG
GAAAACTCATTTGCACCACTGCTGTGCCTTGGAATGCTAGTTGGAGTAATAAATCTCTGGAACAGATTTG
GAATCACACGACCTGGATGGAGTGGGACAGAGAAATTAACAATTACACAAGCTTAATACACTCCTTAATT
GAAGAATCGCAAAACCAGCAAGAAAAGAATGAACAAGAATTATTGGAATTAGATAAATGGGCAAGTTTGT
GGAATTGGTTTAACATAACAAATTGGCTGTGGTATATAAAATTATTCATAATGATAGTAGGAGGCTTGGT
AGGTTTAAGAATAGTTTTTGCTGTACTTTCTATAGTGAATAGAGTTAGGCAGGGATATTCACCATTATCG
TTTCAGACCCACCTCCCAACCCCGAGGGGACCCATGCATTGCATCTCAATTAGTCAGCAACCAGGTGTGG
AAAGTCCCCAGGCTCCCCAGCAGGCAGAAGTATGCAAAGCATGCGTCTCAATTAGTCAGCAACCATAGTC
CCGCCCCTAACTCCGCCCATCCCGCCCCTAACTCCGCCCAGTTCCGCCCATTCTCCGCCCCATGGCTGAC
TAATTTTTTTTATTTATGCAGAGGCCGAGGCCGCCTCGGCCTCTGAGCTATTCCAGAAGTAGTGAGGAGG
CTTTTTTGGAGGCCTAGGCTTTTGCAAAAAGCTTTCTAGAGGTACCACCGGAGCTTACCATGACCGAGTA
CAAGCCCACGGTGCGCCTCGCCACCCGCGACGACGTCCCCAGGGCCGTACGCACCCTCGCCGCCGCGTTC
GCCGACTACCCCGCCACGCGCCACACCGTCGATCCGGACCGCCACATCGAGCGGGTCACCGAGCTGCAAG
AACTCTTCCTCACGCGCGTCGGGCTCGACATCGGCAAGGTGTGGGTCGCGGACGACGGCGCCGCCGTGGC
GGTCTGGACCACGCCGGAGAGCGTCGAAGCGGGGGCGGTGTTCGCCGAGATCGGCCCGCGCATGGCCGAG
TTGAGCGGTTCCCGGCTGGCCGCGCAGCAACAGATGGAAGGCCTCCTGGCGCCGCACCGGCCCAAGGAGC
CCGCGTGGTTCCTGGCCACCGTCGGCGTCTCGCCCGACCACCAGGGCAAGGGTCTGGGCAGCGCCGTCGT
GCTCCCCGGAGTGGAGGCGGCCGAGCGCGCCGGGGTGCCCGCCTTCCTGGAGACCTCCGCGCCCCGCAAC
CTCCCCTTCTACGAGCGGCTCGGCTTCACCGTCACCGCCGACGTCGAGGTGCCCGAAGGACCGCGCACCT
GGTGCATGACCCGCAAGCCCGGTGCCAGTTAACGAATTCTAGATCTTGAGACAAATGGCAGTATTCATCC
ACAATTTTAAAAGAAAAGGGGGGATTGGGGGGTACAGTGCAGGGGAAAGAATAGTAGACATAATAGCAAC
AGACATACAAACTAAAGAATTACAAAAACAAATTACAAAAATTCAAAATTTTCGGGTTTATTACAGGGAC
AGCAGAGATCCACTTTGGCGCCGGCTCGAGGCCTGCAGGTGCAAAGATGGATAAAGTTTTAAACAGAGAG
GAATCTTTGCAGCTAATGGACCTTCTAGGTCTTGAAAGGAGTGGGAATTGGCTCCGGTGCCCGTCAGTGG
GCAGAGCGCACATCGCCCACAGTCCCCGAGAAGTTGGGGGGAGGGGTCGGCAATTGAACCGGTGCCTAGA
GAAGGTGGCGCGGGGTAAACTGGGAAAGTGATGTCGTGTACTGGCTCCGCCTTTTTCCCGAGGGTGGGGG
AGAACCGTATATAAGTGCAGTAGTCGCCGTGAACGTTCTTTTTCGCAACGGGTTTGCCGCCAGAACACAG
GTAAGTGCCGTGTGTGGTTCCCGCGGGCCTGGCCTCTTTACGGGTTATGGCCCTTGCGTGCCTTGAATTA
CTTCCACCTGGCTGCAGTACGTGATTCTTGATCCCGAGCTTCGGGTTGGAAGTGGGTGGGAGAGTTCGAG
GCCTTGCGCTTAAGGAGCCCCTTCGCCTCGTGCTTGAGTTGAGGCCTGGCCTGGGCGCTGGGGCCGCCGC
GTGCGAATCTGGTGGCACCTTCGCGCCTGTCTCGCTGCTTTCGATAAGTCTCTAGCCATTTAAAATTTTT
GATGACCTGCTGCGACGCTTTTTTTCTGGCAAGATAGTCTTGTAAATGCGGGCCAAGATCTGCACACTGG
TATTTCGGTTTTTGGGGCCGCGGGCGGCGACGGGGCCCGTGCGTCCCAGCGCACATGTTCGGCGAGGCGG
GGCCTGCGAGCGCGGCCACCGAGAATCGGACGGGGGTAGTCTCAAGCTGGCCGGCCTGCTCTGGTGCCTG
GCCTCGCGCCGCCGTGTATCGCCCCGCCCTGGGCGGCAAGGCTGGCCCGGTCGGCACCAGTTGCGTGAGC
GGAAAGATGGCCGCTTCCCGGCCCTGCTGCAGGGAGCTCAAAATGGAGGACGCGGCGCTCGGGAGAGCGG
GCGGGTGAGTCACCCACACAAAGGAAAAGGGCCTTTCCGTCCTCAGCCGTCGCTTCATGTGACTCCACGG
AGTACCGGGCGCCGTCCAGGCACCTCGATTAGTTCTCGAGCTTTTGGAGTACGTCGTCTTTAGGTTGGGG
GGAGGGGTTTTATGCGATGGAGTTTCCCCACACTGAGTGGGTGGAGACTGAAGTTAGGCCAGCTTGGCAC
TTGATGTAATTCTCCTTGGAATTTGCCCTTTTTGAGTTTGGATCTTGGTTCATTCTCAAGCCTCAGACAG
TGGTTCAAAGTTTTTTTCTTCCATTTCAGGTGTCGTGAGGCTAGCATCGATTGATCAACAAGTTTGTACA
AAAAAGCAGGCTTCACCATGTCAAACAAAGATCGACACATTGATTCCAGCTGTTCGTCCTTCATCAAGAC
GGAACCTTCCAGCCCAGCCTCCCTGACGGACAGCGTCAACCACCACAGCCCTGGTGGCTCTTCAGACGCC
AGTGGGAGCTACAGTTCAACCATGAATGGCCATCAGAACGGACTTGACTCGCCACCTCTCTACCCTTCTG
CTCCTATCCTGGGAGGTAGTGGGCCTGTCAGGAAACTGTATGATGACTGCTCCAGCACCATTGTTGAAGA
TCCCCAGACCAAGTGTGAATACATGCTCAACTCGATGCCCAAGAGACTGTGTTTAGTGTGTGGTGACATC
GCTTCTGGGTACCACTATGGGGTAGCATCATGTGAAGCCTGCAAGGCATTCTTCAAGAGGACAATTCAAG
GCAATATAGAATACAGCTGCCCTGCCACGAATGAATGTGAAATCACAAAGCGCAGACGTAAATCCTGCCA
GGCTTGCCGCTTCATGAAGTGTTTAAAAGTGGGCATGCTGAAAGAAGGGGTGCGTCTTGACAGAGTACGT
GGAGGTCGGCAGAAGTACAAGCGCAGGATAGATGCGGAGAACAGCCCATACCTGAACCCTCAGCTGGTTC
AGCCAGCCAAAAAGCCATATAACAAGATTGTCTCACATTTGTTGGTGGCTGAACCGGAGAAGATCTATGC
CATGCCTGACCCTACTGTCCCCGACAGTGACATCAAAGCCCTCACTACACTGTGTGACTTGGCCGACCGA
GAGTTGGTGGTTATCATTGGATGGGCGAAGCATATTCCAGGCTTCTCCACGCTGTCCCTGGCGGACCAGA
TGAGCCTTCTGCAGAGTGCTTGGATGGAAATTTTGATCCTTGGTGTCGTATACCGGTCTCTTTCATTTGA
GGATGAACTTGTCTATGCAGACGATTATATAATGGACGAAGACCAGTCCAAATTAGCAGGCCTTCTTGAT
CTAAATAATGCTATCCTGCAGCTGGTAAAGAAATACAAGAGCATGAAGCTGGAAAAAGAAGAATTTGTCA
CCCTCAAAGCTATAGCTCTTGCTAATTCAGACTCCATGCACATAGAAGATGTTGAAGCCGTTCAGAAGCT
TCAGGATGTCTTACATGAAGCGCTGCAGGATTATGAAGCTGGCCAGCACATGGAAGACCCTCGTCGAGCT
GGCAAGATGCTGATGACACTGCCACTCCTGAGGCAGACCTCTACCAAGGCCGTGCAGCATTTCTACAACA
TCAAACTAGAAGGCAAAGTCCCAATGCACAAACTTTTTTTGGAAATGTTGGAGGCCAAGGTCTGAGACCC
AGCTTTCTTGTACAAAGTGGTTGATATCGGTAAGCCTATCCCTAACCCTCTCCTCGGTCTCGATTCTACG
TAGTAATGAACTAGTCCGTAACTTGAAAGTATTTCGATTTCTTGGCTTTATATATCTTGTGGAAAGGACG
AACTAGTAATCTGCAACAAAAACCTACGCGTTAAGTCGACAATCAACCTCTGGATTACAAAATTTGTGAA
AGATTGACTGGTATTCTTAACTATGTTGCTCCTTTTACGCTATGTGGATACGCTGCTTTAATGCCTTTGT
ATCATGCTATTGCTTCCCGTATGGCTTTCATTTTCTCCTCCTTGTATAAATCCTGGTTGCTGTCTCTTTA
TGAGGAGTTGTGGCCCGTTGTCAGGCAACGTGGCGTGGTGTGCACTGTGTTTGCTGACGCAACCCCCACT
GGTTGGGGCATTGCCACCACCTGTCAGCTCCTTTCCGGGACTTTCGCTTTCCCCCTCCCTATTGCCACGG
CGGAACTCATCGCCGCCTGCCTTGCCCGCTGCTGGACAGGGGCTCGGCTGTTGGGCACTGACAATTCCGT
GGTGTTGTCGGGGAAATCATCGTCCTTTCCTTGGCTGCTCGCCTGTGTTGCCACCTGGATTCTGCGCGGG
ACGTCCTTCTGCTACGTCCCTTCGGCCCTCAATCCAGCGGACCTTCCTTCCCGCGGCCTGCTGCCGGCTC
TGCGGCCTCTTCCGCGTCTTCGCCTTCGCCCTCAGACGAGTCGGATCTCCCTTTGGGCCGCCTCCCCGCG
TCGACTTTAAGACCAATGACTTACAAGGCAGCTGTAGATCTTAGCCACTTTTTAAAAGAAAAGGGGGGAC
TGGAAGGGCTAATTCACTCCCAACGAAGACAAGATCTGCTTTTTGCTTGTACTGGGTCTCTCTGGTTAGA
CCAGATCTGAGCCTGGGAGCTCTCTGGCTAACTAGGGAACCCACTGCTTAAGCCTCAATAAAGCTTGCCT
TGAGTGCTTCAAGTAGTGTGTGCCCGTCTGTTGTGTGACTCTGGTAACTAGAGATCCCTCAGACCCTTTT
AGTCAGTGTGGAAAATCTCTAGCAGTACGTATAGTAGTTCATGTCATCTTATTATTCAGTATTTATAACT
TGCAAAGAAATGAATATCAGAGAGTGAGAGGAACTTGTTTATTGCAGCTTATAATGGTTACAAATAAAGC
AATAGCATCACAAATTTCACAAATAAAGCATTTTTTTCACTGCATTCTAGTTGTGGTTTGTCCAAACTCA
TCAATGTATCTTATCATGTCTGGCTCTAGCTATCCCGCCCCTAACTCCGCCCATCCCGCCCCTAACTCCG
CCCAGTTCCGCCCATTCTCCGCCCCATGGCTGACTAATTTTTTTTATTTATGCAGAGGCCGAGGCCGCCT
CGGCCTCTGAGCTATTCCAGAAGTAGTGAGGAGGCTTTTTTGGAGGCCTAGGGACGTACCCAATTCGCCC
TATAGTGAGTCGTATTACGCGCGCTCACTGGCCGTCGTTTTACAACGTCGTGACTGGGAAAACCCTGGCG
TTACCCAACTTAATCGCCTTGCAGCACATCCCCCTTTCGCCAGCTGGCGTAATAGCGAAGAGGCCCGCAC
CGATCGCCCTTCCCAACAGTTGCGCAGCCTGAATGGCGAATGGG
[124 nt withheld, positions 7115-7238]
C
[91 nt withheld, positions 7240-7330]
A
[49 nt withheld, positions 7332-7380]
CCTTTGACGTTGGAGTCCACGTTCTTT
[37 nt withheld, positions 7408-7444]
ACCCTATCTCGGTCTATTCTTTTGATTTATAAGGGATTTTGCCGATTTCGGCCTATTGGTTAAAAAATGA
GCTGATTTAACAAAAATTTAACGCGAATTTTAACAAAATATTAACGCTTACAATTTAGGTGGCACTTTTC
GGGGAAATGTGCGCGGAACCCCTATTTGTTTATTTTTCTAAATACATTCAAATATGTATCCGCTCATGAG
ACAATAACCCTGATAAATGCTTCAATAATATTGAAAAAGGAAGAGTATGAGTATTCAACATTTCCGTGTC
GCCCTTATTCCCTTTTTTGCGGCATTTTGCCTTCCTGTTTTTGCTCACCCAGAAACGCTGGTGAAAGTAA
AAGATGCTGAAGATCAGTTGGGTGCACGAGTGGGTTACATCGAACTGGATCTCAACAGCGGTAAGATCCT
TGAGAGTTTTCGCCCCGAAGAACGTTTTCCAATGATGAGCACTTTTAAAGTTCTGCTATGTGGCGCGGTA
TTATCCCGTATTGACGCCGGGCAAGAGCAACTCGGTCGCCGCATACACTATTCTCAGAATGACTTGGTTG
AGTACTCACCAGTCACAGAAAAGCATCTTACGGATGGCATGACAGTAAGAGAATTATGCAGTGCTGCCAT
AACCATGAGTGATAACACTGCGGCCAACTTACTTCTGACAACGATCGGAGGACCGAAGGAGCTAACCGCT
TTTTTGCACAACATGGGGGATCATGTAACTCGCCTTGATCGTTGGGAACCGGAGCTGAATGAAGCCATAC
CAAACGACGAGCGTGACACCACGATGCCTGTAGCAATGGCAACAACGTTGCGCAAACTATTAACTGGCGA
ACTACTTACTCTAGCTTCCCGGCAACAATTAATAGACTGGATGGAGGCGGATAAAGTTGCAGGACCACTT
CTGCGCTCGGCCCTTCCGGCTGGCTGGTTTATTGCTGATAAATCTGGAGCCGGTGAGCGTGGGTCTCGCG
GTATCATTGCAGCACTGGGGCCAGATGGTAAGCCCTCCCGTATCGTAGTTATCTACACGACGGGGAGTCA
GGCAACTATGGATGAACGAAATAGACAGATCGCTGAGATAGGTGCCTCACTGATTAAGCATTGGTAACTG
TCAGACCAAGTTTACTCATATATACTTTAGATTGATTTAAAACTTCATTTTTAATTTAAAAGGATCTAGG
TGAAGATCCTTTTTGATAATCTCATGACCAAAATCCCTTAACGTGAGTTTTCGTTCCACTGAGCGTCAGA
CCCCGTAGAAAAGATCAAAGGATCTTCTTGAGATCCTTTTTTTCTGCGCGTAATCTGCTGCTTGCAAACA
AAAAAACCACCGCTACCAGCGGTGGTTTGTTTGCCGGATCAAGAGCTACCAACTCTTTTTCCGAAGGTAA
CTGGCTTCAGCAGAGCGCAGATACCAAATACTGTTCTTCTAGTGTAGCCGTAGTTAGGCCACCACTTCAA
GAACTCTGTAGCACCGCCTACATACCTCGCTCTGCTAATCCTGTTACCAGTGGCTGCTGCCAGTGGCGAT
AAGTCGTGTCTTACCGGGTTGGACTCAAGACGATAGTTACCGGATAAGGCGCAGCGGTCGGGCTGAACGG
GGGGTTCGTGCACACAGCCCAGCTTGGAGCGAACGACCTACACCGAACTGAGATACCTACAGCGTGAGCT
ATGAGAAAGCGCCACGCTTCCCGAAGGGAGAAAGGCGGACAGGTATCCGGTAAGCGGCAGGGTCGGAACA
GGAGAGCGCACGAGGGAGCTTCCAGGGGGAAACGCCTGGTATCTTTATAGTCCTGTCGGGTTTCGCCACC
TCTGACTTGAGCGTCGATTTTTGTGATGCTCGTCAGGGGGGCGGAGCCTATGGAAAAACGCCAGCAACGC
GGCCTTTTTACGGTTCCTGGCCTTTTGCTGGCCTTTTGCTCACATGTTCTTTCCTGCGTTATCCCCTGAT
TCTGTGGATAACCGTATTACCGCCTTTGAGTGAGCTGATACCGCTCGCCGCAGCCGAACGACCGAGCGCA
GCGAGTCAGTGAGCGAGGAAGCGGAAGAGCGCCCAATACGCAAACCGCCTCTCCCCGCGCGTTGGCCGAT
TCATTAATGCAGCTGGCACGACAGGTTTCCCGACTGGAAAGCGGGCAGTGAGCGCAACGCAATTAATGTG
AGTTAGCTCACTCATTAGGCACCCCAGGCTTTACACTTTATGCTTCCGGCTCGTATGTTGTGTGGAATTG
TGAGCGGATAACAATTTCACACAGGAAACAGCTATGACCATGATTACGCCAAGCGCGCAATTAACCCTCA
CTAAAGGGAACAAAAGCTGGAGCTGCAAGC
