>Addgene plasmid #144419 | TFORF2943 | depositor partial sequence | sequence record 285372 | Insert
ATCGATTGATCAACAAGTTTGTACAAAAAAGCAGGCTTCACCATGTCAAACAAAGATCGACACATTGATT
CCAGCTGTTCGTCCTTCATCAAGACGGAACCTTCCAGCCCAGCCTCCCTGACGGACAGCGTCAACCACCA
CAGCCCTGGTGGCTCTTCAGACGCCAGTGGGAGCTACAGTTCAACCATGAATGGCCATCAGAACGGACTT
GACTCGCCACCTCTCTACCCTTCTGCTCCTATCCTGGGAGGTAGTGGGCCTGTCAGGAAACTGTATGATG
ACTGCTCCAGCACCATTGTTGAAGATCCCCAGACCAAGTGTGAATACATGCTCAACTCGATGCCCAAGAG
ACTGTGTTTAGTGTGTGGTGACATCGCTTCTGGGTACCACTATGGGGTAGCATCATGTGAAGCCTGCAAG
GCATTCTTCAAGAGGACAATTCAAGGCAATATAGAATACAGCTGCCCTGCCACGAATGAATGTGAAATCA
CAAAGCGCAGACGTAAATCCTGCCAGGCTTGCCGCTTCATGAAGTGTTTAAAAGTGGGCATGCTGAAAGA
AGGGGTGCGTCTTGACAGAGTACGTGGAGGTCGGCAGAAGTACAAGCGCAGGATAGATGCGGAGAACAGC
CCATACCTGAACCCTCAGCTGGTTCAGCCAGCCAAAAAGCCATATAACAAGATTGTCTCACATTTGTTGG
TGGCTGAACCGGAGAAGATCTATGCCATGCCTGACCCTACTGTCCCCGACAGTGACATCAAAGCCCTCAC
TACACTGTGTGACTTGGCCGACCGAGAGTTGGTGGTTATCATTGGATGGGCGAAGCATATTCCAGGCTTC
TCCACGCTGTCCCTGGCGGACCAGATGAGCCTTCTGCAGAGTGCTTGGATGGAAATTTTGATCCTTGGTG
TCGTATACCGGTCTCTTTCATTTGAGGATGAACTTGTCTATGCAGACGATTATATAATGGACGAAGACCA
GTCCAAATTAGCAGGCCTTCTTGATCTAAATAATGCTATCCTGCAGCTGGTAAAGAAATACAAGAGCATG
AAGCTGGAAAAAGAAGAATTTGTCACCCTCAAAGCTATAGCTCTTGCTAATTCAGACTCCATGCACATAG
AAGATGTTGAAGCCGTTCAGAAGCTTCAGGATGTCTTACATGAAGCGCTGCAGGATTATGAAGCTGGCCA
GCACATGGAAGACCCTCGTCGAGCTGGCAAGATGCTGATGACACTGCCACTCCTGAGGCAGACCTCTACC
AAGGCCGTGCAGCATTTCTACAACATCAAACTAGAAGGCAAAGTCCCAATGCACAAACTTTTTTTGGAAA
TGTTGGAGGCCAAGGTCTGAGACCCAGCTTTCTTGTACAAAGTGGTTGATATCGGTAAGCCTATCCCTAA
CCCTCTCCTCGGTCTCGATTCTACGTAGTAATGAACTAGTCCGTAACTTGAAAGTATTTCGATTTCTTGG
CTTTATATATCTTGTGGAAAGGACGAACTAGTAATCTGCAACAAAAACCT
