>Addgene plasmid #144419 | TFORF2943 | depositor partial sequence | sequence record 285373 | Barcode
ACTAGTAATCTGCAACAAAAACCT
